>Addgene plasmid #232994 | pAG415Gal_Gcn4 SATtoG KtoRHA | addgene full sequence | sequence record 465967 | Addgene NGS Result
ACGAAAGGGCCTCGTGATACGCCTATTTTTATAGGTTAATGTCATGATAATAATGGTTTCTTAGGACGGA
TCGCTTGCCTGTAACTTACACGCGCCTCGTATCTTTTAATGATGGAATAATTTGGGAATTTACTCTGTGT
TTATTTATTTTTATGTTTTGTATTTGGATTTTAGAAAGTAAATAAAGAAGGTAGAAGAGTTACGGAATGA
AGAAAAAAAAATAAACAAAGGTTTAAAAAATTTCAACAAAAAGCGTACTTTACATATATATTTATTAGAC
AAGAAAAGCAGATTAAATAGATATACATTCGATTAACGATAAGTAAAATGTAAAATCACAGGATTTTCGT
GTGTGGTCTTCTACACAGACAAGATGAAACAATTCGGCATTAATACCTGAGAGCAGGAAGAGCAAGATAA
AAGGTAGTATTTGTTGGCGATCCCCCTAGAGTCTTTTACATCTTCGGAAAACAAAAACTATTTTTTCTTT
AATTTCTTTTTTTACTTTCTATTTTTAATTTATATATTTATATTAAAAAATTTAAATTATAATTATTTTT
ATAGCACGTGATGAAAAGGACCCAGGTGGCACTTTTCGGGGAAATGTGCGCGGAACCCCTATTTGTTTAT
TTTTCTAAATACATTCAAATATGTATCCGCTCATGAGACAATAACCCTGATAAATGCTTCAATAATATTG
AAAAAGGAAGAGTATGAGTATTCAACATTTCCGTGTCGCCCTTATTCCCTTTTTTGCGGCATTTTGCCTT
CCTGTTTTTGCTCACCCAGAAACGCTGGTGAAAGTAAAAGATGCTGAAGATCAGTTGGGTGCACGAGTGG
GTTACATCGAACTGGATCTCAACAGCGGTAAGATCCTTGAGAGTTTTCGCCCCGAAGAACGTTTTCCAAT
GATGAGCACTTTTAAAGTTCTGCTATGTGGCGCGGTATTATCCCGTATTGACGCCGGGCAAGAGCAACTC
GGTCGCCGCATACACTATTCTCAGAATGACTTGGTTGAGTACTCACCAGTCACAGAAAAGCATCTTACGG
ATGGCATGACAGTAAGAGAATTATGCAGTGCTGCCATAACCATGAGTGATAACACTGCGGCCAACTTACT
TCTGACAACGATCGGAGGACCGAAGGAGCTAACCGCTTTTTTGCACAACATGGGGGATCATGTAACTCGC
CTTGATCGTTGGGAACCGGAGCTGAATGAAGCCATACCAAACGACGAGCGTGACACCACGATGCCTGTAG
CAATGGCAACAACGTTGCGCAAACTATTAACTGGCGAACTACTTACTCTAGCTTCCCGGCAACAATTAAT
AGACTGGATGGAGGCGGATAAAGTTGCAGGACCACTTCTGCGCTCGGCCCTTCCGGCTGGCTGGTTTATT
GCTGATAAATCTGGAGCCGGTGAGCGTGGGTCTCGCGGTATCATTGCAGCACTGGGGCCAGATGGTAAGC
CCTCCCGTATCGTAGTTATCTACACGACGGGGAGTCAGGCAACTATGGATGAACGAAATAGACAGATCGC
TGAGATAGGTGCCTCACTGATTAAGCATTGGTAACTGTCAGACCAAGTTTACTCATATATACTTTAGATT
GATTTAAAACTTCATTTTTAATTTAAAAGGATCTAGGTGAAGATCCTTTTTGATAATCTCATGACCAAAA
TCCCTTAACGTGAGTTTTCGTTCCACTGAGCGTCAGACCCCGTAGAAAAGATCAAAGGATCTTCTTGAGA
TCCTTTTTTTCTGCGCGTAATCTGCTGCTTGCAAACAAAAAAACCACCGCTACCAGCGGTGGTTTGTTTG
CCGGATCAAGAGCTACCAACTCTTTTTCCGAAGGTAACTGGCTTCAGCAGAGCGCAGATACCAAATACTG
TTCTTCTAGTGTAGCCGTAGTTAGGCCACCACTTCAAGAACTCTGTAGCACCGCCTACATACCTCGCTCT
GCTAATCCTGTTACCAGTGGCTGCTGCCAGTGGCGATAAGTCGTGTCTTACCGGGTTGGACTCAAGACGA
TAGTTACCGGATAAGGCGCAGCGGTCGGGCTGAACGGGGGGTTCGTGCACACAGCCCAGCTTGGAGCGAA
CGACCTACACCGAACTGAGATACCTACAGCGTGAGCTATGAGAAAGCGCCACGCTTCCCGAAGGGAGAAA
GGCGGACAGGTATCCGGTAAGCGGCAGGGTCGGAACAGGAGAGCGCACGAGGGAGCTTCCAGGGGGAAAC
GCCTGGTATCTTTATAGTCCTGTCGGGTTTCGCCACCTCTGACTTGAGCGTCGATTTTTGTGATGCTCGT
CAGGGGGGCGGAGCCTATGGAAAAACGCCAGCAACGCGGCCTTTTTACGGTTCCTGGCCTTTTGCTGGCC
TTTTGCTCACATGTTCTTTCCTGCGTTATCCCCTGATTCTGTGGATAACCGTATTACCGCCTTTGAGTGA
GCTGATACCGCTCGCCGCAGCCGAACGACCGAGCGCAGCGAGTCAGTGAGCGAGGAAGCGGAAGAGCGCC
CAATACGCAAACCGCCTCTCCCCGCGCGTTGGCCGATTCATTAATGCAGCTGGCACGACAGGTTTCCCGA
CTGGAAAGCGGGCAGTGAGCGCAACGCAATTAATGTGAGTTAGCTCACTCATTAGGCACCCCAGGCTTTA
CACTTTATGCTTCCGGCTCGTATGTTGTGTGGAATTGTGAGCGGATAACAATTTCACACAGGAAACAGCT
ATGACCATGATTACGCCAAGCGCGCAATTAACCCTCACTAAAGGGAACAAAAGCTGGAGCTCTAGTACGG
ATTAGAAGCCGCCGAGCGGGTGACAGCCCTCCGAAGGAAGACTCTCCTCCGTGCGTCCTCGTCTTCACCG
GTCGCGTTCCTGAAACGCAGATGTGCCTCGCGCCGCACTGCTCCGAACAATAAAGATTCTACAATACTAG
CTTTTATGGTTATGAAGAGGAAAAATTGGCAGTAACCTGGCCCCACAAACCTTCAAATGAACGAATCAAA
TTAACAACCATAGGATGATAATGCGATTAGTTTTTTAGCCTTATTTCTGGGGTAATTAATCAGCGAAGCG
ATGATTTTTGATCTATTAACAGATATATAAATGCAAAAACTGCATAACCACTTTAACTAATACTTTCAAC
ATTTTCGGTTTGTATTACTTCTTATTCAAATGTAATAAAAGTATCAACAAAAAATTGTTAATATACCTCT
ATACTTTAACGTCAAGGAGAAAAAACCCCGGATTCTAGAACTAGTGGATCCCCCATCACAAGTTTGTACA
AAAAAGCAGGCTTCGAGAACCTGTATTTTCAGGGTCATATGGGTGGTGATGGTGGTCCGATGTTTGAATA
TGAAAATCTGGAAGATAATGGTCGCGAATGGGGTGGTCTGTTTGATAATGATATTCCGGTTGGCGGTGAT
GATGTTGGCCTGGGTGATCGTGGTATTGAAGGTGGTAGCGGTAGCGGTTCAGGTAGTCCGGAATCCAGTG
ATCCTGCTGCTCTAAAACGTGCTAGAAACACTGAAGCCGCCAGGCGTTCTCGTGCGAGAAAGTTGCAAAG
AATGAAACAACTTGAAGACAAGGTTGAAGAATTGCTTTCGAAAAATTATCACTTGGAAAATGAGGTTGCC
AGATTAAAGAAATTAGTTGGCGAACGCACCGGTGGTGGATCCGGTGGTTACCCATACGATGTTCCTGACT
ATGCGGGCTATCCCTATGACGTCCCGGACTATGCAGGATCCTATCCGTATGACGTTCCAGATTACGCTGC
TCAGTAAGACCCAGCTTTCTTGTACAAAGTGGTGATGGGCTGCAGGAATTCGATATCAAGCTCGAGTCAT
GTAATTAGTTATGTCACGCTTACATTCACGCCCTCCCCCCACATCCGCTCTAACCGAAAAGGAAGGAGTT
AGACAACCTGAAGTCTAGGTCCCTATTTATTTTTTTATAGTTATGTTAGTATTAAGAACGTTATTTATAT
TTCAAATTTTTCTTTTTTTTCTGTACAGACGCGTGTACGCATGTAACATTATACTGAAAACCTTGCTTGA
GAAGGTTTTGGGACGCTCGAAGGCTTTAATTTGCGGCCGGTACCCAATTCGCCCTATAGTGAGTCGTATT
ACGCGCGCTCACTGGCCGTCGTTTTACAACGTCGTGACTGGGAAAACCCTGGCGTTACCCAACTTAATCG
CCTTGCAGCACATCCCCCTTTCGCCAGCTGGCGTAATAGCGAAGAGGCCCGCACCGATCGCCCTTCCCAA
CAGTTGCGCAGCCTGAATGGCGAATGG
[124 nt withheld, positions 4298-4421]
C
[91 nt withheld, positions 4423-4513]
A
[49 nt withheld, positions 4515-4563]
CCTTTGACGTTGGAGTCCACGTTCTTT
[37 nt withheld, positions 4591-4627]
ACCCTATCTCGGTCTATTCTTTTGATTTATAAGGGATTTTGCCGATTTCGGCCTATTGGTTAAAAAATGA
GCTGATTTAACAAAAATTTAACGCGAATTTTAACAAAATATTAACGCTTACAATTTCCTGATGCGGTATT
TTCTCCTTACGCATCTGTGCGGTATTTCACACCGCATATCGACCGGTCGAGGAGAACTTCTAGTATATCT
ACATACCTAATATTATTGCCTTATTAAAAATGGAATCCCAACAATTACATCAAAATCCACATTCTCTTCA
AAATCAATTGTCCTGTACTTCCTTGTTCATGTGTGTTCAAAAACGTTATATTTATAGGATAATTATACTC
TATTTCTCAACAAGTAATTGGTTGTTTGGCCGAGCGGTCTAAGGCGCCTGATTCAAGAAATATCTTGACC
GCAGTTAACTGTGGGAATACTCAGGTATCGTAAGATGCAAGAGTTCGAATCTCTTAGCAACCATTATTTT
TTTCCTCAACATAACGAGAACACACAGGGGCGCTATCGCACAGAATCAAATTCGATGACTGGAAATTTTT
TGTTAATTTCAGAGGTCGCCTGACGCATATACCTTTTTCAACTGAAAAATTGGGAGAAAAAGGAAAGGTG
AGAGCGCCGGAACCGGCTTTTCATATAGAATAGAGAAGCGTTCATGACTAAATGCTTGCATCACAATACT
TGAAGTTGACAATATTATTTAAGGACCTATTGTTTTTTCCAATAGGTGGTTAGCAATCGTCTTACTTTCT
AACTTTTCTTACCTTTTACATTTCAGCAATATATATATATATATTTCAAGGATATACCATTCTAATGTCT
GCCCCTAAGAAGATCGTCGTTTTGCCAGGTGACCACGTTGGTCAAGAAATCACAGCCGAAGCCATTAAGG
TTCTTAAAGCTATTTCTGATGTTCGTTCCAATGTCAAGTTCGATTTCGAAAATCATTTAATTGGTGGTGC
TGCTATCGATGCTACAGGTGTTCCACTTCCAGATGAGGCGCTGGAAGCCTCCAAGAAGGCTGATGCCGTT
TTGTTAGGTGCTGTGGGTGGTCCTAAATGGGGTACCGGTAGTGTTAGACCTGAACAAGGTTTACTAAAAA
TCCGTAAAGAACTTCAATTGTACGCCAACTTAAGACCATGTAACTTTGCATCCGACTCTCTTTTAGACTT
ATCTCCAATCAAGCCACAATTTGCTAAAGGTACTGACTTCGTTGTTGTCAGAGAATTAGTGGGAGGTATT
TACTTTGGTAAGAGAAAGGAAGACGATGGTGATGGTGTCGCTTGGGATAGTGAACAATACACCGTTCCAG
AAGTGCAAAGAATCACAAGAATGGCCGCTTTCATGGCCCTACAACATGAGCCACCATTGCCTATTTGGTC
CTTGGATAAAGCTAATGTTTTGGCCTCTTCAAGATTATGGAGAAAAACTGTGGAGGAAACCATCAAGAAC
GAATTCCCTACATTGAAGGTTCAACATCAATTGATTGATTCTGCCGCCATGATCCTAGTTAAGAACCCAA
CCCACCTAAATGGTATTATAATCACCAGCAACATGTTTGGTGATATCATCTCCGATGAAGCCTCCGTTAT
CCCAGGTTCCTTGGGTTTGTTGCCATCTGCGTCCTTGGCCTCTTTGCCAGACAAGAACACCGCATTTGGT
TTGTACGAACCATGCCACGGTTCTGCTCCAGATTTGCCAAAGAATAAGGTCAACCCTATCGCCACTATCT
TGTCTGCTGCAATGATGTTGAAATTGTCATTGAACTTGCCTGAAGAAGGTAAGGCCATTGAAGATGCAGT
TAAAAAGGTTTTGGATGCAGGTATCAGAACTGGTGATTTAGGTGGTTCCAACAGTACCACCGAAGTCGGT
GATGCTGTCGCCGAAGAAGTTAAGAAAATCCTTGCTTAAAAAGATTCTCTTTTTTTATGATATTTGTACA
TAAACTTTATAAATGAAATTCATAATAGAAACGACACGAAATTACAAAATGGAATATGTTCATAGGGTAG
ACGAAACTATATACGCAATCTACATACATTTATCAAGAAGGAGAAAAAGGAGGATGTAAAGGAATACAGG
TAAGCAAATTGATACTAATGGCTCAACGTGATAAGGAAAAAGAATTGCACTTTAACATTAATATTGACAA
GGAGGAGGGCACCACACAAAAAGTTAGGTGTAACAGAAAATCATGAAACTATGATTCCTAATTTATATAT
TGGAGGATTTTCTCTAAAAAAAAAAAAATACAACAAATAAAAAACACTCAATGACCTGACCATTTGATGG
AGTTTAAGTCAATACCTTCTTGAACCATTTCCCATAATGGTGAAAGTTCCCTCAAGAATTTTACTCTGTC
AGAAACGGCCTTAACGACGTAGTCGATATGGTGCACTCTCAGTACAATCTGCTCTGATGCCGCATAGTTA
AGCCAGCCCCGACACCCGCCAACACCCGCTGACGCGCCCTGACGGGCTTGTCTGCTCCCGGCATCCGCTT
ACAGACAAGCTGTGACCGTCTCCGGGAGCTGCATGTGTCAGAGGTTTTCACCGTCATCACCGAAACGCGC
GAG
Features (pLannotate 1.2.2; 28 found; start..end, strand, type, name):
     69..572     -  misc_feature   CEN/ARS: S. cerevisiae CEN6 centromere fused to an autonomously replicating sequence
    609..713     +  promoter       AmpR promoter: bla
    714..1574    +  CDS            AmpR: β-lactamase; bla; confers resistance to ampicillin, carbenicillin, and related antibiotics
   1745..2333    +  rep_origin     ori: high-copy-number ColE1/pMB1/pBR322/pUC origin of replication
   2516..2608    +  CDS            lacI (fragment): lac repressor; lacI; The lac repressor binds to the lac operator to inhibit transcription in E. coli. This inhibition can be relieved by adding lactose or isopropyl-β-D-thiogalactopyranoside (IPTG).
   2621..2642    +  protein_bind   CAP binding site: CAP binding activates transcription in the presence of cAMP. E. coli catabolite activator protein
   2657..2687    +  promoter       lac promoter: promoter for the E. coli lac operon
   2695..2711    +  protein_bind   lac operator: The lac repressor binds to the lac operator to inhibit transcription in E. coli. This inhibition can be relieved by adding lactose or isopropyl-β-D-thiogalactopyranoside (IPTG). lac repressor encoded by lacI
   2756..2774    +  promoter       T3 promoter: promoter for bacteriophage T3 RNA polymerase
   2798..3239    +  promoter       GAL1 promoter: S. cerevisiae GAL1; inducible promoter, regulated by Gal4
   3254..3274    +  misc_feature   MCS (fragment): pBluescript multiple cloning site
   3278..3302    +  protein_bind   attB1: mutant version of attB; recombination site for the Gateway® BP reaction BP Clonase™
   3308..3324    +  CDS            TEV site (fragment): tobacco etch virus (TEV) protease recognition and cleavage site
   3338..3667    +  CDS            GCN4 (fragment): GCN4_YEAST - Also known as AAS101 From Saccharomyces cerevisiae (strain ATCC 204508 / S288c) (Baker's yeast).
   3689..3778    +  CDS            3xHA: three tandem HA epitope tags
   3789..3813    -  protein_bind   attB2: mutant version of attB; recombination site for the Gateway® BP reaction BP Clonase™
   3817..3842    +  misc_feature   MCS (fragment): pBluescript multiple cloning site
   3847..4094    +  terminator     CYC1 terminator: S. cerevisiae CYC1; transcription terminator for CYC1
   4113..4131    -  promoter       T7 promoter: promoter for bacteriophage T7 RNA polymerase
   4139..4294    +  CDS            lacZα (fragment): LacZα fragment of β-galactosidase; lacZ fragment
   4298..4726    +  rep_origin     f1 ori (sequence partly withheld): f1 bacteriophage origin of replication; arrow indicates direction of (+) strand synthesis
   4754..4806    -  misc_feature   bom (fragment): basis of mobility region from pBR322
   4837..4914    +  CDS            YO192_YEAST (fragment): Experimental evidence at protein level: Swiss-Prot protein existence level 1. From Saccharomyces cerevisiae (strain ATCC 204508 / S288c) (Baker's yeast).
   5054..5461    +  promoter       LEU2 promoter: S. cerevisiae LEU2
   5462..6556    +  CDS            LEU2: 3-isopropylmalate dehydrogenase, required for leucine biosynthesis; S. cerevisiae LEU2; yeast auxotrophic marker
   6918..7034    -  CDS            NFS1 (fragment): NFS1_YEAST - Also known as SPL1 From Saccharomyces cerevisiae (strain ATCC 204508 / S288c) (Baker's yeast).
   7033..7083    -  misc_feature   bom (fragment): basis of mobility region from pBR322
   7185..7220    -  CDS            rop (fragment): Rop protein, which maintains plasmids at low copy number; rop
