[The description below was written by a language model from this plasmid's Addgene catalogue record and pLannotate feature annotations shown in this document.]
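Description:
pAG415Gal_Gcn4 SATtoG KtoRHA is a yeast expression plasmid built on the Gateway-compatible pAG415Gal-ccdB destination backbone, in which the ccdB cassette has been replaced by a mutant GCN4 insert through Gateway recombination, leaving attB1 and attB2 sites flanking the open reading frame. It is an E. coli/S. cerevisiae shuttle vector. In bacteria it replicates from a high-copy ColE1/pUC-type origin and is selected with ampicillin through the bla gene. In yeast it is maintained as a centromeric plasmid by a CEN6/ARS element and selected by complementation of leucine auxotrophy with LEU2 under its own promoter. An f1 origin, T3 and T7 promoters, and remnants of the lac/lacZα region and pBluescript polylinker are carried over from the parental backbone.

The expression cassette places the insert under the Gal4-regulated GAL1 promoter, so transcription is induced by galactose, and ends at the CYC1 terminator. The coding region begins with a TEV protease recognition site at the N terminus, followed by S. cerevisiae Gcn4 sequence and a C-terminal 3xHA epitope tag for detection. The annotation recognises only a fragment of GCN4 of about 330 nt, so whether the insert is a partial region of the protein or simply diverges from the reference is not resolved by the record. The variant carries fifteen substitutions between residues 101 and 144, converting serine, threonine and alanine positions to glycine and lysines 118 and 140 to arginine. The plasmid is intended for galactose-induced expression of this Gcn4 variant in yeast. The associated work examines the roles of condensates and soluble complexes in transcription factor function.
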