Addgene plasmid #232994: pAG415Gal_Gcn4 SATtoG KtoRHA
Purpose: Galactose iduced expression of Gcn4 SATtoG KtoRHAin yeast
Depositing lab: Aseem Ansari & Tanja Mittag. Depositing organization: St. Jude Children's Research Hospital. Publication: Reconciling competing models on the roles of condensates and soluble complexes in transcription factor function. Bremer A, Lang WH, Kempen RP, Sweta K, Taylor AB, Borgia MB, Ansari AZ, Mittag T. bioRxiv [Preprint]. 2024 Nov 22:2024.11.21.624739. doi: 10.1101/2024.11.21.624739. PubMed 39605529.
Backbone
  Vector backbone: pAG415Gal-ccdB
  Backbone manufacturer: Susan Lindquist (Addgene #14145)
  Vector type: Yeast Expression
  Selectable markers: LEU2
Growth in bacteria
  Bacterial resistance: Ampicillin, 100 μg/mL
  Growth temperature: 37°C
  Growth strain: DH5alpha
  Copy number: High Copy
Gene/Insert
  Gene/Insert name: Gcn4 SATtoG KtoR
  Species: S. cerevisiae (budding yeast)
  Mutation: S101G, T102G, S104G, T105G, S117G, K118R, T121G, S122G, T131G, T132G, S136G, A138G, K140R, A141G, S144G
  Promoter: Gal1
  Tag / fusion protein: TEV cleavage site (N terminal on insert); 3xHA (C terminal on insert)
  Cloning method: Gateway Cloning
Terms and licenses: Academic/Nonprofit Terms; Industry Terms: Not Available to Industry
Depositor comments: Please visit https://doi.org/10.1101/2024.11.21.624739 for bioRxiv preprint.
How to cite: pAG415Gal_Gcn4 SATtoG KtoRHA was a gift from Aseem Ansari & Tanja Mittag (Addgene plasmid # 232994 ; http://n2t.net/addgene:232994 ; RRID:Addgene_232994)
